Addgene plasmid #128067: FUGW ds red
Purpose: Lentiviral expression of dsRed Express2
Depositing lab: Oskar Laur. Depositing organization: Emory University.
Backbone
  Vector backbone: FUGW
  Vector type: Mammalian Expression, Lentiviral
Growth in bacteria
  Bacterial resistance: Ampicillin, 100 μg/mL
  Growth temperature: 37°C
  Growth strain: NEB Stable
  Copy number: High Copy
Gene/Insert
  Gene/Insert name: ds red
  Species: Synthetic
  Insert size (bp): 680
  Mutation: no
  Cloning method: Restriction Enzyme; 5′ cloning site NheI (unknown if destroyed); 3′ cloning site EcoRI (unknown if destroyed)
Terms and licenses: Academic/Nonprofit Terms; Industry Terms: Not Available to Industry
How to cite: FUGW ds red was a gift from Oskar Laur (Addgene plasmid # 128067 ; http://n2t.net/addgene:128067 ; RRID:Addgene_128067)
