[The description below was written by a language model from this plasmid's Addgene catalogue record and pLannotate feature annotations shown in this document.]
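Description:
FUGW ds red is a lentiviral transfer plasmid built on the HIV-1-derived FUGW backbone and designed for expression of the red fluorescent protein DsRed-Express2 in mammalian cells. It is propagated in E. coli as a high-copy plasmid through a ColE1/pUC-type origin, with ampicillin selection provided by the β-lactamase gene. The backbone also carries an f1 phage origin and a cassette in which tandem SV40 and EM7 promoters drive the Sh ble gene (bleomycin/Zeocin resistance), followed by an SV40 polyadenylation signal. This cassette lies outside the LTR-flanked region, so it would not be carried into the packaged viral genome.

The viral portion begins with a CMV enhancer/promoter fused to a truncated 5' LTR, an arrangement that drives transcription of the genomic RNA in packaging cells. Downstream are the HIV-1 Ψ packaging signal with a partial gag sequence, the Rev response element for Rev-dependent nuclear export of the unspliced RNA, and the cPPT/CTS, which generally improves transduction efficiency. The internal expression cassette uses the human ubiquitin C promoter to drive the roughly 680 bp synthetic, mammalian codon-optimised DsRed-Express2 coding sequence, a noncytotoxic tetrameric DsRed variant. According to the record, it was inserted between NheI and EcoRI sites. A WPRE follows the reporter to enhance transcript stability and expression. The cassette ends with a truncated 3' LTR (labelled as a 5' LTR by the annotation software) and a bGH polyadenylation signal.

The stated purpose is lentiviral expression of DsRed-Express2. The construct is suited to stable, constitutive red labelling of transduced cells, for example for tracking cells or monitoring transduction, once it has been packaged with helper plasmids supplied separately.
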