Features (pLannotate 1.2.2; 31 found; start..end, strand, type, name):
     31..83      -  misc_feature   bom (fragment): basis of mobility region from pBR322
    238..617     +  enhancer       CMV enhancer: human cytomegalovirus immediate early enhancer
    618..817     +  promoter       CMV promoter: human cytomegalovirus (CMV) immediate early promoter
    835..1015    +  LTR            5' LTR (truncated): truncated 5' long terminal repeat (LTR) from HIV-1
   1062..1187    +  misc_feature   HIV-1 Ψ: packaging signal of human immunodeficiency virus type 1
   1171..1534    +  CDS            HIV-1 gag (fragment): gag protein from human immunodeficiency virus 1; gag
   1680..1913    +  misc_feature   RRE: The Rev response element (RRE) of HIV-1 allows for Rev-dependent mRNA export from the nucleus to the cytoplasm.
   2290..2390    +  CDS            Rev (fragment): human immunodeficiency virus 1 (HIV-1) Rev protein; rev; enhances nuclear export of unspliced and incompletely spliced viral mRNAs
   2440..2557    +  misc_feature   cPPT/CTS: central polypurine tract and central termination sequence of HIV-1
   2622..3833    +  promoter       UbC promoter: human ubiquitin C promoter
   3844..3867    -  misc_feature   MCS (fragment): pUC18/19 multiple cloning site
   3878..4555    +  CDS            DsRed-Express2: noncytotoxic tetrameric variant of DsRed fluorescent protein (Strack et al., 2008) mammalian codon-optimized
   4554..4580    +  misc_feature   MCS (fragment): pBluescript multiple cloning site
   4580..5168    +  misc_feature   WPRE: woodchuck hepatitis virus posttranscriptional regulatory element
   5105..5686    +  CDS            nef (fragment): NEF_HV1H2 - Experimental evidence at protein level: Swiss-Prot protein existence level 1. Extracellular Nef protein targets CD4(+) T-lymphocytes for apoptosis by interacting with CXCR4 surface receptors. From Human immunodeficiency virus type 1 group M subtype B (isolate HXB2) (HIV-1).
   5693..5873    +  LTR            5' LTR (truncated): truncated 5' long terminal repeat (LTR) from HIV-1
   5905..6129    +  polyA_signal   bGH poly(A) signal: bovine growth hormone polyadenylation signal
   6133..6154    +  promoter       SV40 promoter (fragment): SV40 enhancer and early promoter
   6175..6603    +  rep_origin     f1 ori (sequence partly withheld): f1 bacteriophage origin of replication; arrow indicates direction of (+) strand synthesis
   6617..6946    +  promoter       SV40 promoter: SV40 enhancer and early promoter
   6994..7041    +  promoter       EM7 promoter: synthetic bacterial promoter&nbsp
   7060..7434    +  CDS            BleoR: antibiotic-binding protein; Sh ble from Streptoalloteichus hindustanus; confers resistance to bleomycin, phleomycin, and Zeocin™
   7444..7569    +  CDS            ble (fragment): BLE_KLEPN - Experimental evidence at protein level: Swiss-Prot protein existence level 1. Binding protein with a strong affinity to the bleomycin family of antibiotics. Binds to CL990; an antimitotic-antibiotic compound. From Klebsiella pneumoniae.
   7564..7685    +  polyA_signal   SV40 poly(A) signal: SV40 polyadenylation signal
   7758..7774    -  protein_bind   lac operator: The lac repressor binds to the lac operator to inhibit transcription in E. coli. This inhibition can be relieved by adding lactose or isopropyl-β-D-thiogalactopyranoside (IPTG). lac repressor encoded by lacI
   7782..7812    -  promoter       lac promoter: promoter for the E. coli lac operon
   7827..7848    -  protein_bind   CAP binding site: CAP binding activates transcription in the presence of cAMP. E. coli catabolite activator protein
   7861..7953    -  CDS            lacI (fragment): lac repressor; lacI; The lac repressor binds to the lac operator to inhibit transcription in E. coli. This inhibition can be relieved by adding lactose or isopropyl-β-D-thiogalactopyranoside (IPTG).
   8136..8724    -  rep_origin     ori: high-copy-number ColE1/pMB1/pBR322/pUC origin of replication
   8895..9755    -  CDS            AmpR: β-lactamase; bla; confers resistance to ampicillin, carbenicillin, and related antibiotics
   9756..9860    -  promoter       AmpR promoter: bla
>Addgene plasmid #128067 | FUGW ds red | addgene full sequence | sequence record 255182 | Addgene NGS Result
GTCGACGGATCGGGAGATCTCCCGATCCCCTATGGTGCACTCTCAGTACAATCTGCTCTGATGCCGCATA
GTTAAGCCAGTATCTGCTCCCTGCTTGTGTGTTGGAGGTCGCTGAGTAGTGCGCGAGCAAAATTTAAGCT
ACAACAAGGCAAGGCTTGACCGACAATTGCATGAAGAATCTGCTTAGGGTTAGGCGTTTTGCGCTGCTTC
GCGATGTACGGGCCAGATATACGCGTTGACATTGATTATTGACTAGTTATTAATAGTAATCAATTACGGG
GTCATTAGTTCATAGCCCATATATGGAGTTCCGCGTTACATAACTTACGGTAAATGGCCCGCCTGGCTGA
CCGCCCAACGACCCCCGCCCATTGACGTCAATAATGACGTATGTTCCCATAGTAACGCCAATAGGGACTT
TCCATTGACGTCAATGGGTGGAGTATTTACGGTAAACTGCCCACTTGGCAGTACATCAAGTGTATCATAT
GCCAAGTACGCCCCCTATTGACGTCAATGACGGTAAATGGCCCGCCTGGCATTATGCCCAGTACATGACC
TTATGGGACTTTCCTACTTGGCAGTACATCTACGTATTAGTCATCGCTATTACCATGGTGATGCGGTTTT
GGCAGTACATCAATGGGCGTGGATAGCGGTTTGACTCACGGGGATTTCCAAGTCTCCACCCCATTGACGT
CAATGGGAGTTTGTTTTGGCACCAAAATCAACGGGACTTTCCAAAATGTCGTAACAACTCCGCCCCATTG
ACGCAAATGGGCGGTAGGCGTGTACGGTGGGAGGTCTATATAAGCAGCGCGTTTTGCCTGTACTGGGTCT
CTCTGGTTAGACCAGATCTGAGCCTGGGAGCTCTCTGGCTAACTAGGGAACCCACTGCTTAAGCCTCAAT
AAAGCTTGCCTTGAGTGCTTCAAGTAGTGTGTGCCCGTCTGTTGTGTGACTCTGGTAACTAGAGATCCCT
CAGACCCTTTTAGTCAGTGTGGAAAATCTCTAGCAGTGGCGCCCGAACAGGGACTTGAAAGCGAAAGGGA
AACCAGAGGAGCTCTCTCGACGCAGGACTCGGCTTGCTGAAGCGCGCACGGCAAGAGGCGAGGGGCGGCG
ACTGGTGAGTACGCCAAAAATTTTGACTAGCGGAGGCTAGAAGGAGAGAGATGGGTGCGAGAGCGTCAGT
ATTAAGCGGGGGAGAATTAGATCGCGATGGGAAAAAATTCGGTTAAGGCCAGGGGGAAAGAAAAAATATA
AATTAAAACATATAGTATGGGCAAGCAGGGAGCTAGAACGATTCGCAGTTAATCCTGGCCTGTTAGAAAC
ATCAGAAGGCTGTAGACAAATACTGGGACAGCTACAACCATCCCTTCAGACAGGATCAGAAGAACTTAGA
TCATTATATAATACAGTAGCAACCCTCTATTGTGTGCATCAAAGGATAGAGATAAAAGACACCAAGGAAG
CTTTAGACAAGATAGAGGAAGAGCAAAACAAAAGTAAGACCACCGCACAGCAAGCGGCCGCTGATCTTCA
GACCTGGAGGAGGAGATATGAGGGACAATTGGAGAAGTGAATTATATAAATATAAAGTAGTAAAAATTGA
ACCATTAGGAGTAGCACCCACCAAGGCAAAGAGAAGAGTGGTGCAGAGAGAAAAAAGAGCAGTGGGAATA
GGAGCTTTGTTCCTTGGGTTCTTGGGAGCAGCAGGAAGCACTATGGGCGCAGCGTCAATGACGCTGACGG
TACAGGCCAGACAATTATTGTCTGGTATAGTGCAGCAGCAGAACAATTTGCTGAGGGCTATTGAGGCGCA
ACAGCATCTGTTGCAACTCACAGTCTGGGGCATCAAGCAGCTCCAGGCAAGAATCCTGGCTGTGGAAAGA
TACCTAAAGGATCAACAGCTCCTGGGGATTTGGGGTTGCTCTGGAAAACTCATTTGCACCACTGCTGTGC
CTTGGAATGCTAGTTGGAGTAATAAATCTCTGGAACAGATTTGGAATCACACGACCTGGATGGAGTGGGA
CAGAGAAATTAACAATTACACAAGCTTAATACACTCCTTAATTGAAGAATCGCAAAACCAGCAAGAAAAG
AATGAACAAGAATTATTGGAATTAGATAAATGGGCAAGTTTGTGGAATTGGTTTAACATAACAAATTGGC
TGTGGTATATAAAATTATTCATAATGATAGTAGGAGGCTTGGTAGGTTTAAGAATAGTTTTTGCTGTACT
TTCTATAGTGAATAGAGTTAGGCAGGGATATTCACCATTATCGTTTCAGACCCACCTCCCAACCCCGAGG
GGACCCGACAGGCCCGAAGGAATAGAAGAAGAAGGTGGAGAGAGAGACAGAGACAGATCCATTCGATTAG
TGAACGGATCGGCACTGCGTGCGCCAATTCTGCAGACAAATGGCAGTATTCATCCACAATTTTAAAAGAA
AAGGGGGGATTGGGGGGTACAGTGCAGGGGAAAGAATAGTAGACATAATAGCAACAGACATACAAACTAA
AGAATTACAAAAACAAATTACAAAAATTCAAAATTTTCGGGTTTATTACAGGGACAGCAGAGATCCAGTT
TGGTTAATTAACCCGTGTCGGCTCCAGATCTGGCCTCCGCGCCGGGTTTTGGCGCCTCCCGCGGGCGCCC
CCCTCCTCACGGCGAGCGCTGCCACGTCAGACGAAGGGCGCAGCGAGCGTCCTGATCCTTCCGCCCGGAC
GCTCAGGACAGCGGCCCGCTGCTCATAAGACTCGGCCTTAGAACCCCAGTATCAGCAGAAGGACATTTTA
GGACGGGACTTGGGTGACTCTAGGGCACTGGTTTTCTTTCCAGAGAGCGGAACAGGCGAGGAAAAGTAGT
CCCTTCTCGGCGATTCTGCGGAGGGATCTCCGTGGGGCGGTGAACGCCGATGATTATATAAGGACGCGCC
GGGTGTGGCACAGCTAGTTCCGTCGCAGCCGGGATTTGGGTCGCGGTTCTTGTTTGTGGATCGCTGTGAT
CGTCACTTGGTGAGTAGCGGGCTGCTGGGCTGGCCGGGGCTTTCGTGGCCGCCGGGCCGCTCGGTGGGAC
GGAAGCGTGTGGAGAGACCGCCAAGGGCTGTAGTCTGGGTCCGCGAGCAAGGTTGCCCTGAACTGGGGGT
TGGGGGGAGCGCAGCAAAATGGCGGCTGTTCCCGAGTCTTGAATGGAAGACGCTTGTGAGGCGGGCTGTG
AGGTCGTTGAAACAAGGTGGGGGGCATGGTGGGCGGCAAGAACCCAAGGTCTTGAGGCCTTCGCTAATGC
GGGAAAGCTCTTATTCGGGTGAGATGGGCTGGGGCACCATCTGGGGACCCTGACGTGAAGTTTGTCACTG
ACTGGAGAACTCGGTTTGTCGTCTGTTGCGGGGGCGGCAGTTATGGCGGTGCCGTTGGGCAGTGCACCCG
TACCTTTGGGAGCGCGCGCCCTCGTCGTGTCGTGACGTCACCCGTTCTGTTGGCTTATAATGCAGGGTGG
GGCCACCTGCCGGTAGGTGTGCGGTAGGCTTTTCTCCGTCGCAGGACGCAGGGTTCGGGCCTAGGGTAGG
CTCTCCTGAATCGACAGGCGCCGGACCTCTGGTGAGGGGAGGGATAAGTGAGGCGTCAGTTTCTTTGGTC
GGTTTTATGTACCTATCTTCTTAAGTAGCTGAAGCTCCGGTTTTGAACTATGCGCTCGGGGTTGGCGAGT
GTGTTTTGTGAAGTTTTTTAGGCACCTTTTGAAATGTAATCATTTGGGTCAATATGTAATTTTCAGTGTT
AGACTAGTAAATTGTCCGCTAAATTCTGGCCGTTTTTGGCTTTTTTGTTAGACGAAGCTTGGGCTGCAGG
TCGACTCTAGAGGATCCGCTAGCCACCATGGATAGCACTGAGAACGTCATCAAGCCCTTCATGCGCTTCA
AGGTGCACATGGAGGGCTCCGTGAACGGCCACGAGTTCGAGATCGAGGGCGAGGGCGAGGGCAAGCCCTA
CGAGGGCACCCAGACCGCCAAGCTGCAGGTGACCAAGGGCGGCCCCCTGCCCTTCGCCTGGGACATCCTG
TCCCCCCAGTTCCAGTACGGCTCCAAGGTGTACGTGAAGCACCCCGCCGACATCCCCGACTACAAGAAGC
TGTCCTTCCCCGAGGGCTTCAAGTGGGAGCGCGTGATGAACTTCGAGGACGGCGGCGTGGTGACCGTGAC
CCAGGACTCCTCCCTGCAGGACGGCACCTTCATCTACCACGTGAAGTTCATCGGCGTGAACTTCCCCTCC
GACGGCCCCGTAATGCAGAAGAAGACTCTGGGCTGGGAGCCCTCCACCGAGCGCCTGTACCCCCGCGACG
GCGTGCTGAAGGGCGAGATCCACAAGGCGCTGAAGCTGAAGGGCGGCGGCCACTACCTGGTGGAGTTCAA
GTCAATCTACATGGCCAAGAAGCCCGTGAAGCTGCCCGGCTACTACTACGTGGACTCCAAGCTGGACATC
ACCTCCCACAACGAGGACTACACCGTGGTGGAGCAGTACGAGCGCGCCGAGGCCCGCCACCACCTGTTCC
AGTAGGAATTCGATATCAAGCTTATCGATAATCAACCTCTGGATTACAAAATTTGTGAAAGATTGACTGG
TATTCTTAACTATGTTGCTCCTTTTACGCTATGTGGATACGCTGCTTTAATGCCTTTGTATCATGCTATT
GCTTCCCGTATGGCTTTCATTTTCTCCTCCTTGTATAAATCCTGGTTGCTGTCTCTTTATGAGGAGTTGT
GGCCCGTTGTCAGGCAACGTGGCGTGGTGTGCACTGTGTTTGCTGACGCAACCCCCACTGGTTGGGGCAT
TGCCACCACCTGTCAGCTCCTTTCCGGGACTTTCGCTTTCCCCCTCCCTATTGCCACGGCGGAACTCATC
GCCGCCTGCCTTGCCCGCTGCTGGACAGGGGCTCGGCTGTTGGGCACTGACAATTCCGTGGTGTTGTCGG
GGAAATCATCGTCCTTTCCTTGGCTGCTCGCCTGTGTTGCCACCTGGATTCTGCGCGGGACGTCCTTCTG
CTACGTCCCTTCGGCCCTCAATCCAGCGGACCTTCCTTCCCGCGGCCTGCTGCCGGCTCTGCGGCCTCTT
CCGCGTCTTCGCCTTCGCCCTCAGACGAGTCGGATCTCCCTTTGGGCCGCCTCCCCGCATCGATACCGTC
GACCTCGAGACCTAGAAAAACATGGAGCAATCACAAGTAGCAATACAGCAGCTACCAATGCTGATTGTGC
CTGGCTAGAAGCACAAGAGGAGGAGGAGGTGGGTTTTCCAGTCACACCTCAGGTACCTTTAAGACCAATG
ACTTACAAGGCAGCTGTAGATCTTAGCCACTTTTTAAAAGAAAAGGGGGGACTGGAAGGGCTAATTCACT
CCCAACGAAGACAAGATATCCTTGATCTGTGGATCTACCACACACAAGGCTACTTCCCTGATTGGCAGAA
CTACACACCAGGGCCAGGGATCAGATATCCACTGACCTTTGGATGGTGCTACAAGCTAGTACCAGTTGAG
CAAGAGAAGGTAGAAGAAGCCAATGAAGGAGAGAACACCCGCTTGTTACACCCTGTGAGCCTGCATGGGA
TGGATGACCCGGAGAGAGAAGTATTAGAGTGGAGGTTTGACAGCCGCCTAGCATTTCATCACATGGCCCG
AGAGCTGCATCCGGACTGTACTGGGTCTCTCTGGTTAGACCAGATCTGAGCCTGGGAGCTCTCTGGCTAA
CTAGGGAACCCACTGCTTAAGCCTCAATAAAGCTTGCCTTGAGTGCTTCAAGTAGTGTGTGCCCGTCTGT
TGTGTGACTCTGGTAACTAGAGATCCCTCAGACCCTTTTAGTCAGTGTGGAAAATCTCTAGCAGGGCCCG
TTTAAACCCGCTGATCAGCCTCGACTGTGCCTTCTAGTTGCCAGCCATCTGTTGTTTGCCCCTCCCCCGT
GCCTTCCTTGACCCTGGAAGGTGCCACTCCCACTGTCCTTTCCTAATAAAATGAGGAAATTGCATCGCAT
TGTCTGAGTAGGTGTCATTCTATTCTGGGGGGTGGGGTGGGGCAGGACAGCAAGGGGGAGGATTGGGAAG
ACAATAGCAGGCATGCTGGGGATGCGGTGGGCTCTATGGCTTCTGAGGCGGAAAGAACCAGCTGGGGCTC
TAGGGGGTATCCCC
[124 nt withheld, positions 6175-6298]
C
[91 nt withheld, positions 6300-6390]
A
[49 nt withheld, positions 6392-6440]
CCTTTGACGTTGGAGTCCACGTTCTTT
[37 nt withheld, positions 6468-6504]
ACCCTATCTCGGTCTATTCTTTTGATTTATAAGGGATTTTGCCGATTTCGGCCTATTGGTTAAAAAATGA
GCTGATTTAACAAAAATTTAACGCGAATTAATTCTGTGGAATGTGTGTCAGTTAGGGTGTGGAAAGTCCC
CAGGCTCCCCAGCAGGCAGAAGTATGCAAAGCATGCATCTCAATTAGTCAGCAACCAGGTGTGGAAAGTC
CCCAGGCTCCCCAGCAGGCAGAAGTATGCAAAGCATGCATCTCAATTAGTCAGCAACCATAGTCCCGCCC
CTAACTCCGCCCATCCCGCCCCTAACTCCGCCCAGTTCCGCCCATTCTCCGCCCCATGGCTGACTAATTT
TTTTTATTTATGCAGAGGCCGAGGCCGCCTCTGCCTCTGAGCTATTCCAGAAGTAGTGAGGAGGCTTTTT
TGGAGGCCTAGGCTTTTGCAAAAAGCTCCCGGGAGCTTGTATATCCATTTTCGGATCTGATCAGCACGTG
TTGACAATTAATCATCGGCATAGTATATCGGCATAGTATAATACGACAAGGTGAGGAACTAAACCATGGC
CAAGTTGACCAGTGCCGTTCCGGTGCTCACCGCGCGCGACGTCGCCGGAGCGGTCGAGTTCTGGACCGAC
CGGCTCGGGTTCTCCCGGGACTTCGTGGAGGACGACTTCGCCGGTGTGGTCCGGGACGACGTGACCCTGT
TCATCAGCGCGGTCCAGGACCAGGTGGTGCCGGACAACACCCTGGCCTGGGTGTGGGTGCGCGGCCTGGA
CGAGCTGTACGCCGAGTGGTCGGAGGTCGTGTCCACGAACTTCCGGGACGCCTCCGGGCCGGCCATGACC
GAGATCGGCGAGCAGCCGTGGGGGCGGGAGTTCGCCCTGCGCGACCCGGCCGGCAACTGCGTGCACTTCG
TGGCCGAGGAGCAGGACTGACACGTGCTACGAGATTTCGATTCCACCGCCGCCTTCTATGAAAGGTTGGG
CTTCGGAATCGTTTTCCGGGACGCCGGCTGGATGATCCTCCAGCGCGGGGATCTCATGCTGGAGTTCTTC
GCCCACCCCAACTTGTTTATTGCAGCTTATAATGGTTACAAATAAAGCAATAGCATCACAAATTTCACAA
ATAAAGCATTTTTTTCACTGCATTCTAGTTGTGGTTTGTCCAAACTCATCAATGTATCTTATCATGTCTG
TATACCGTCGACCTCTAGCTAGAGCTTGGCGTAATCATGGTCATAGCTGTTTCCTGTGTGAAATTGTTAT
CCGCTCACAATTCCACACAACATACGAGCCGGAAGCATAAAGTGTAAAGCCTGGGGTGCCTAATGAGTGA
GCTAACTCACATTAATTGCGTTGCGCTCACTGCCCGCTTTCCAGTCGGGAAACCTGTCGTGCCAGCTGCA
TTAATGAATCGGCCAACGCGCGGGGAGAGGCGGTTTGCGTATTGGGCGCTCTTCCGCTTCCTCGCTCACT
GACTCGCTGCGCTCGGTCGTTCGGCTGCGGCGAGCGGTATCAGCTCACTCAAAGGCGGTAATACGGTTAT
CCACAGAATCAGGGGATAACGCAGGAAAGAACATGTGAGCAAAAGGCCAGCAAAAGGCCAGGAACCGTAA
AAAGGCCGCGTTGCTGGCGTTTTTCCATAGGCTCCGCCCCCCTGACGAGCATCACAAAAATCGACGCTCA
AGTCAGAGGTGGCGAAACCCGACAGGACTATAAAGATACCAGGCGTTTCCCCCTGGAAGCTCCCTCGTGC
GCTCTCCTGTTCCGACCCTGCCGCTTACCGGATACCTGTCCGCCTTTCTCCCTTCGGGAAGCGTGGCGCT
TTCTCATAGCTCACGCTGTAGGTATCTCAGTTCGGTGTAGGTCGTTCGCTCCAAGCTGGGCTGTGTGCAC
GAACCCCCCGTTCAGCCCGACCGCTGCGCCTTATCCGGTAACTATCGTCTTGAGTCCAACCCGGTAAGAC
ACGACTTATCGCCACTGGCAGCAGCCACTGGTAACAGGATTAGCAGAGCGAGGTATGTAGGCGGTGCTAC
AGAGTTCTTGAAGTGGTGGCCTAACTACGGCTACACTAGAAGAACAGTATTTGGTATCTGCGCTCTGCTG
AAGCCAGTTACCTTCGGAAAAAGAGTTGGTAGCTCTTGATCCGGCAAACAAACCACCGCTGGTAGCGGTG
GTTTTTTTGTTTGCAAGCAGCAGATTACGCGCAGAAAAAAAGGATCTCAAGAAGATCCTTTGATCTTTTC
TACGGGGTCTGACGCTCAGTGGAACGAAAACTCACGTTAAGGGATTTTGGTCATGAGATTATCAAAAAGG
ATCTTCACCTAGATCCTTTTAAATTAAAAATGAAGTTTTAAATCAATCTAAAGTATATATGAGTAAACTT
GGTCTGACAGTTACCAATGCTTAATCAGTGAGGCACCTATCTCAGCGATCTGTCTATTTCGTTCATCCAT
AGTTGCCTGACTCCCCGTCGTGTAGATAACTACGATACGGGAGGGCTTACCATCTGGCCCCAGTGCTGCA
ATGATACCGCGAGACCCACGCTCACCGGCTCCAGATTTATCAGCAATAAACCAGCCAGCCGGAAGGGCCG
AGCGCAGAAGTGGTCCTGCAACTTTATCCGCCTCCATCCAGTCTATTAATTGTTGCCGGGAAGCTAGAGT
AAGTAGTTCGCCAGTTAATAGTTTGCGCAACGTTGTTGCCATTGCTACAGGCATCGTGGTGTCACGCTCG
TCGTTTGGTATGGCTTCATTCAGCTCCGGTTCCCAACGATCAAGGCGAGTTACATGATCCCCCATGTTGT
GCAAAAAAGCGGTTAGCTCCTTCGGTCCTCCGATCGTTGTCAGAAGTAAGTTGGCCGCAGTGTTATCACT
CATGGTTATGGCAGCACTGCATAATTCTCTTACTGTCATGCCATCCGTAAGATGCTTTTCTGTGACTGGT
GAGTACTCAACCAAGTCATTCTGAGAATAGTGTATGCGGCGACCGAGTTGCTCTTGCCCGGCGTCAATAC
GGGATAATACCGCGCCACATAGCAGAACTTTAAAAGTGCTCATCATTGGAAAACGTTCTTCGGGGCGAAA
ACTCTCAAGGATCTTACCGCTGTTGAGATCCAGTTCGATGTAACCCACTCGTGCACCCAACTGATCTTCA
GCATCTTTTACTTTCACCAGCGTTTCTGGGTGAGCAAAAACAGGAAGGCAAAATGCCGCAAAAAAGGGAA
TAAGGGCGACACGGAAATGTTGAATACTCATACTCTTCCTTTTTCAATATTATTGAAGCATTTATCAGGG
TTATTGTCTCATGAGCGGATACATATTTGAATGTATTTAGAAAAATAAACAAATAGGGGTTCCGCGCACA
TTTCCCCGAAAAGTGCCACCTGAC
